Addgene plasmid #25542: RAB30
Purpose: Bacterial expression for structure determination; may not be full ORF
Depositing lab: Cheryl Arrowsmith. Depositing organization: University of Toronto.
Backbone
  Vector backbone: pET28a-LIC
  Backbone manufacturer: SGC
  Backbone size w/o insert (bp): 7328
  Vector type: Bacterial Expression
Growth in bacteria
  Bacterial resistance: Kanamycin, 50 μg/mL
  Growth temperature: 37°C
  Growth strain: DH5alpha
  Copy number: Low Copy
Gene/Insert
  Gene/Insert name: RAB30 (alt name: PDB: 2EW1)
  Species: H. sapiens (human)
  Insert size (bp): 546
  Entrez Gene: RAB30
  Tag / fusion protein: His (N terminal on insert)
  Cloning method: Restriction Enzyme
  Sequencing primers: 5′ T7; 3′ T7-term
Terms and licenses: Academic/Nonprofit Terms; Industry Terms: Not Available to Industry
Depositor comments: PDB: 2EW1 http://www.thesgc.org/structures/2EW1/
How to cite: RAB30 was a gift from Cheryl Arrowsmith (Addgene plasmid # 25542 ; http://n2t.net/addgene:25542 ; RRID:Addgene_25542)
