[The description below was written by a language model from this plasmid's Addgene catalogue record.]
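Description:
RAB30 is a bacterial expression plasmid built on pET28a-LIC, a ligation-independent-cloning derivative of the pET28a vector produced by a structural genomics group. The backbone is listed at 7328 bp without insert, confers kanamycin resistance, and is maintained at low copy number in a standard E. coli cloning strain. No feature table accompanies the record, so the origin of replication and regulatory elements are not explicitly itemised. However, the listed sequencing primers (T7 forward and T7 terminator) fit the usual pET arrangement, in which the insert sits between a T7 promoter and T7 terminator and is transcribed by T7 RNA polymerase in a suitable expression host.

The insert is a 546 bp fragment of human RAB30, a member of the Rab family of small GTPases, carrying an N-terminal His tag that allows purification of the recombinant protein by immobilised metal affinity chromatography. The record notes that the insert may not be the full open reading frame, which is typical of constructs trimmed to a well-behaved domain boundary for crystallisation. The stated purpose is bacterial expression for structure determination, and the depositor links the construct to a deposited Protein Data Bank structure of RAB30. Although the backbone is designed for ligation-independent cloning, the cloning method is recorded as restriction enzyme. The plasmid is suited to producing purified RAB30 protein for structural, biochemical or biophysical work, and it is distributed to academic and nonprofit users only.
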