>Addgene plasmid #25542 | RAB30 | depositor partial sequence | sequence record 11946 | Author sequence
ATGGAAGATTATGATTTCCTGTTCAAAATTGTTTTAATTGGCAACGCTGGTGTGGGGAAGACGTGCCTCG
TCCGAAGATTCACTCAGGGTCTTTTCCCCCCAGGTCAAGGAGCCACAATTGGAGTTGATTTTATGATTAA
GACAGTGGAGATTAATGGTGAAAAAGTAAAGCTACAGATCTGGGACACAGCAGGTCAAGAGAGATTTCGG
TCCATTACCCAGAGTTACTACCGAAGCGCCAATGCCTTGATCCTCACCTATGACATTACCTGTGAGGAAT
CCTTCCGTTGCCTTCCTGAGTGGCTGCGGGAGATAGAACAATATGCCAGCAACAAGGTCATCACTGTGTT
AGTGGGCAACAAGATTGACCTGGCTGAAAGGAGAGAGGTTTCCCAGCAGCGAGCTGAAGAATTCTCAGAA
GCTCAGGACATGTATTATCTGGAGACCTCAGCCAAGGAATCTGATAATGTGGAGAAACTCTTCCTTGACT
TAGCATGCCGACTCATCAGTGAAGCCAGACAGAACACACTTGTGAACAATGTATCC
