>Addgene plasmid #25542 | RAB30 | addgene partial sequence | sequence record 31525 | 25542 with T7
TTCCCTCTGAAATATTTTGTTTACTTTAAGAAGGAGATATACCATGGGCAGCAGCCATCATCATCATCAT
CACAGCAGCGGCCTGGTTCCGCGTGGTAGTATGGAAGATTATGATTTCCTGTTCAAAATTGTTTTAATTG
GCAACGCTGGTGTGGGGAAGACGTGCCTCGTCCGAAGATTCACTCAGGGTCTTTTCCCCCCAGGTCAAGG
AGCCACAATTGGAGTTGATTTTATGATTAAGACAGTGGAGATTAATGGTGAAAAAGTAAAGCTACAGATC
TGGGACACAGCAGGTCAAGAGAGATTTCGGTCCATTACCCAGAGTTACTACCGAAGCGCCAATGCCTTGA
TCCTCACCTATGACATTACCTGTGAGGAATCCTTCCGTTGCCTTCCTGAGTGGCTGCGGGAGATAGAACA
ATATGCCAGCAACAAGGTCATCACTGTGTTAGTGGGCAACAAGATTGACCTGGCTGAAAGGAGAGAGGTT
TCCCAGCAGCGAGCTGAAGAATTCTCAGAAGCTCAGGACATGTATTATCTGGAGACCTCAGCCAAGGAAT
CTGATAATGTGGAGAAACTCTTCCTTGACTTAGCATGCCGACTCATCAGTGAAGCCAGACAGAACACACT
TGTGAACAATGTATCCTGATGACGAAGCTTGCGGCCGCACTCGAGCACCACCACCACCACCACTGAGATC
CGGCTGCTAACAAAGCCCGAAAGGAAGCTGAGTTGGCTGCTGCCACCGCTGAGCAATAACTAGCATAACC
CCTTGGGGCCTCTAAACGGGTCTTGAGGGGTTTTTTGCTGAAAGGAGGAACTATATCCGGATTGGCGAAT
GGGACGCGCCCTGTAGCGGCGCATTAAGCGCGGCGGGTGTGGTGGTTACGCGCAGC
